Addgene plasmid #113814: pHOXB13-donor
Purpose: CRISPR donor plasmid to tag human transcription factor HOXB13 with GFP
Depositing lab: Kevin White. Depositing organization: University of Chicago.
Backbone
  Vector backbone: pUC19
  Vector type: CRISPR
Growth in bacteria
  Bacterial resistance: Ampicillin, 100 μg/mL
  Growth temperature: 37°C
  Growth strain: DH5alpha
  Copy number: High Copy
Gene/Insert
  Gene/Insert name: HOXB13 homology arms flanking EGFP-IRES-Neo cassette
  Species: H. sapiens (human)
  Mutation: rs139887310
  Entrez Gene: HOXB13 (a.k.a. HPC9, PSGD)
  Cloning method: Gibson Cloning
  Sequencing primers: 5′ M13pUC-fwd; 3′ M13pUC-rev
Terms and licenses: Academic/Nonprofit Terms; Industry Terms: Not Available to Industry
Depositor comments: Cloning source: A549. Use with plasmid pHOXB13.1.0-gDNA
How to cite: pHOXB13-donor was a gift from Kevin White (Addgene plasmid # 113814 ; http://n2t.net/addgene:113814 ; RRID:Addgene_113814)
