[The description below was written by a language model from this plasmid's Addgene catalogue record and pLannotate feature annotations shown in this document.]
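Description:
pHOXB13-donor is a homology-directed repair template built on the pUC19 backbone, intended for CRISPR-mediated knock-in of a GFP tag at the endogenous human HOXB13 locus. It is propagated in E. coli from the high-copy pUC-type origin under ampicillin selection (AmpR, β-lactamase). Remnants of the pUC19 lac promoter/operator, lacZα and multiple cloning site flank the insert, which was assembled by Gibson cloning. The plasmid carries no annotated nuclease or guide RNA. The record says it should be paired with a companion guide plasmid, pHOXB13.1.0-gDNA.

The payload consists of HOXB13 homology arms, cloned from A549 cell DNA, surrounding an EGFP-IRES-Neo cassette. The upstream arm includes an annotated fragment of the HOXB13 coding sequence. This is followed on the same strand by a short match to a TEV-cleavage/His composite tag, an S-Tag, and EGFP, an arrangement consistent with a C-terminal fusion of the tags to the transcription factor. An EMCV IRES then drives translation of the Tn5 neomycin phosphotransferase. No separate mammalian promoter is annotated, so expression of both the fusion and the G418 resistance marker presumably depends on correct integration behind the native HOXB13 promoter, which would allow drug selection of targeted cells. The unannotated stretches on either side of the cassette presumably correspond to the rest of the genomic homology arms.

The record lists the variant rs139887310 as a mutation but does not say where it lies in the construct. The depositor and repository sequences differ in length by two nucleotides yet give the same feature set. Tagged lines of this kind are typically used to detect, image or pull down the endogenous protein through GFP.
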