Features (pLannotate 1.2.2; 17 found; start..end, strand, type, name):
     58..74      -  protein_bind   lac operator: The lac repressor binds to the lac operator to inhibit transcription in E. coli. This inhibition can be relieved by adding lactose or isopropyl-β-D-thiogalactopyranoside (IPTG). lac repressor encoded by lacI
     82..112     -  promoter       lac promoter: promoter for the E. coli lac operon
    127..148     -  protein_bind   CAP binding site: CAP binding activates transcription in the presence of cAMP. E. coli catabolite activator protein
    161..253     -  CDS            lacI (fragment): lac repressor; lacI; The lac repressor binds to the lac operator to inhibit transcription in E. coli. This inhibition can be relieved by adding lactose or isopropyl-β-D-thiogalactopyranoside (IPTG).
    436..1024    -  rep_origin     ori: high-copy-number ColE1/pMB1/pBR322/pUC origin of replication
   1195..2055    -  CDS            AmpR: β-lactamase; bla; confers resistance to ampicillin, carbenicillin, and related antibiotics
   2056..2160    -  promoter       AmpR promoter: bla
   2255..2290    +  CDS            rop (fragment): Rop protein, which maintains plasmids at low copy number; rop
   2392..2491    +  misc_feature   bom (fragment): basis of mobility region from pBR322
   2497..2654    -  CDS            lacZα (fragment): LacZα fragment of β-galactosidase; lacZ fragment
   3598..3852    +  CDS            HOXB13 (fragment): HXB13_HUMAN - Experimental evidence at protein level: Swiss-Prot protein existence level 1. Sequence-specific transcription factor which is part of a developmental regulatory system that provides cells with specific positional identities on the anterior-posterior axis. Binds preferentially to methylated DNA (PubMed:28473536). From Homo sapiens (Human).
   3873..3893    +  CDS            capTEV™ (fragment): composite tag for in vivo biotinylation, TEV protease cleavage, and 6xHis tagging
   3907..3951    +  CDS            S-Tag: affinity and epitope tag derived from pancreatic ribonuclease A
   4042..4761    +  CDS            EGFP: the original enhanced GFP (Yang et al., 1996) mammalian codon-optimized
   4799..5384    +  misc_feature   IRES2: internal ribosome entry site (IRES) of the encephalomyocarditis virus (EMCV)
   5466..6269    +  CDS            NeoR/KanR: aminoglycoside phosphotransferase from Tn5; aph(3')-II (or nptII); confers resistance to neomycin, kanamycin, and G418 (Geneticin®)
   7458..21      +  misc_feature   MCS (fragment) (across the origin): pUC18/19 multiple cloning site
>Addgene plasmid #113814 | pHOXB13-donor | depositor full sequence | sequence record 214775 | Full Sequence
GACCTGCAGGCATGCAAGCTTGGCGTAATCATGGTCATAGCTGTTTCCTGTGTGAAATTGTTATCCGCTC
ACAATTCCACACAACATACGAGCCGGAAGCATAAAGTGTAAAGCCTGGGGTGCCTAATGAGTGAGCTAAC
TCACATTAATTGCGTTGCGCTCACTGCCCGCTTTCCAGTCGGGAAACCTGTCGTGCCAGCTGCATTAATG
AATCGGCCAACGCGCGGGGAGAGGCGGTTTGCGTATTGGGCGCTCTTCCGCTTCCTCGCTCACTGACTCG
CTGCGCTCGGTCGTTCGGCTGCGGCGAGCGGTATCAGCTCACTCAAAGGCGGTAATACGGTTATCCACAG
AATCAGGGGATAACGCAGGAAAGAACATGTGAGCAAAAGGCCAGCAAAAGGCCAGGAACCGTAAAAAGGC
CGCGTTGCTGGCGTTTTTCCATAGGCTCCGCCCCCCTGACGAGCATCACAAAAATCGACGCTCAAGTCAG
AGGTGGCGAAACCCGACAGGACTATAAAGATACCAGGCGTTTCCCCCTGGAAGCTCCCTCGTGCGCTCTC
CTGTTCCGACCCTGCCGCTTACCGGATACCTGTCCGCCTTTCTCCCTTCGGGAAGCGTGGCGCTTTCTCA
TAGCTCACGCTGTAGGTATCTCAGTTCGGTGTAGGTCGTTCGCTCCAAGCTGGGCTGTGTGCACGAACCC
CCCGTTCAGCCCGACCGCTGCGCCTTATCCGGTAACTATCGTCTTGAGTCCAACCCGGTAAGACACGACT
TATCGCCACTGGCAGCAGCCACTGGTAACAGGATTAGCAGAGCGAGGTATGTAGGCGGTGCTACAGAGTT
CTTGAAGTGGTGGCCTAACTACGGCTACACTAGAAGGACAGTATTTGGTATCTGCGCTCTGCTGAAGCCA
GTTACCTTCGGAAAAAGAGTTGGTAGCTCTTGATCCGGCAAACAAACCACCGCTGGTAGCGGTGGTTTTT
TTGTTTGCAAGCAGCAGATTACGCGCAGAAAAAAAGGATCTCAAGAAGATCCTTTGATCTTTTCTACGGG
GTCTGACGCTCAGTGGAACGAAAACTCACGTTAAGGGATTTTGGTCATGAGATTATCAAAAAGGATCTTC
ACCTAGATCCTTTTAAATTAAAAATGAAGTTTTAAATCAATCTAAAGTATATATGAGTAAACTTGGTCTG
ACAGTTACCAATGCTTAATCAGTGAGGCACCTATCTCAGCGATCTGTCTATTTCGTTCATCCATAGTTGC
CTGACTCCCCGTCGTGTAGATAACTACGATACGGGAGGGCTTACCATCTGGCCCCAGTGCTGCAATGATA
CCGCGAGACCCACGCTCACCGGCTCCAGATTTATCAGCAATAAACCAGCCAGCCGGAAGGGCCGAGCGCA
GAAGTGGTCCTGCAACTTTATCCGCCTCCATCCAGTCTATTAATTGTTGCCGGGAAGCTAGAGTAAGTAG
TTCGCCAGTTAATAGTTTGCGCAACGTTGTTGCCATTGCTACAGGCATCGTGGTGTCACGCTCGTCGTTT
GGTATGGCTTCATTCAGCTCCGGTTCCCAACGATCAAGGCGAGTTACATGATCCCCCATGTTGTGCAAAA
AAGCGGTTAGCTCCTTCGGTCCTCCGATCGTTGTCAGAAGTAAGTTGGCCGCAGTGTTATCACTCATGGT
TATGGCAGCACTGCATAATTCTCTTACTGTCATGCCATCCGTAAGATGCTTTTCTGTGACTGGTGAGTAC
TCAACCAAGTCATTCTGAGAATAGTGTATGCGGCGACCGAGTTGCTCTTGCCCGGCGTCAATACGGGATA
ATACCGCGCCACATAGCAGAACTTTAAAAGTGCTCATCATTGGAAAACGTTCTTCGGGGCGAAAACTCTC
AAGGATCTTACCGCTGTTGAGATCCAGTTCGATGTAACCCACTCGTGCACCCAACTGATCTTCAGCATCT
TTTACTTTCACCAGCGTTTCTGGGTGAGCAAAAACAGGAAGGCAAAATGCCGCAAAAAAGGGAATAAGGG
CGACACGGAAATGTTGAATACTCATACTCTTCCTTTTTCAATATTATTGAAGCATTTATCAGGGTTATTG
TCTCATGAGCGGATACATATTTGAATGTATTTAGAAAAATAAACAAATAGGGGTTCCGCGCACATTTCCC
CGAAAAGTGCCACCTGACGTCTAAGAAACCATTATTATCATGACATTAACCTATAAAAATAGGCGTATCA
CGAGGCCCTTTCGTCTCGCGCGTTTCGGTGATGACGGTGAAAACCTCTGACACATGCAGCTCCCGGAGAC
GGTCACAGCTTGTCTGTAAGCGGATGCCGGGAGCAGACAAGCCCGTCAGGGCGCGTCAGCGGGTGTTGGC
GGGTGTCGGGGCTGGCTTAACTATGCGGCATCAGAGCAGATTGTACTGAGAGTGCACCATATGCGGTGTG
AAATACCGCACAGATGCGTAAGGAGAAAATACCGCATCAGGCGCCATTCGCCATTCAGGCTGCGCAACTG
TTGGGAAGGGCGATCGGTGCGGGCCTCTTCGCTATTACGCCAGCTGGCGAAAGGGGGATGTGCTGCAAGG
CGATTAAGTTGGGTAACGCCAGGGTTTTCCCAGTCACGACGTTGTAAAACGACGGCCAGTGAATTCGAGC
TCGGTACCCGGTCCCCTTGTCTCTGAGCCTGGGGTTGTGGGTCCCAATGGCATTTCCCTGGGAGGAGGAG
GAGGGAGACTTGGAGCTGGTGAGGATGAGCTTGGTGCTCCTCCCTTGGTTATTAGGACTCTGAAGGAGGT
CTGAGTAGCTGGAGGGCCTGGATGGAGGTCAGTGTGAGGGGCCTGAGCTGGGTGCTATCTGAAGCCTGAA
GGCCACCTCACTTCTCCAGGAGGCCCTGGGACCAGCCTTTCAACATGTCTGAGAGGTTTAGATCTCTTTG
CTGTTGAGTGGGGATCAGGGTGTCCCTACCCAGCACAATTCCAAACTAATTCTACACAAAAGCTAAATAA
CTCTCAATTCGGTGCGTGGGGAGTGGGTGTGGGAGATGGGTAAAAAGGTATTGGATGTACTGTAGAGAAT
ACAACCTCTCACTTTCTATTAGATGAGTTTTCCAATTTCCAAAGAAAAATTTAGGTTTCCTGCAGCCGTG
ACATATGTGTGTGCACTGGGATGGGTTAATGTGTGTGTGTGTGTGTGTATGCGCATGTATTGGGAGTGGG
GGCAGAAACGTGTTTCCAGAATTTGCCTGTAGAATCTAAAAGAGTGGCCAAGAGTCTGGAAATGCATGAA
GACTGGACGTATGTGATGGTGGGCAAAGGCCTGACTGTGTGTGGTGTGTGGGTATGTTTGCAGATTCGCG
GGTGTGAGAGCAGTGATGGGTGAGGGTGGCCTTCAGGAGCCAAGGCTGAGCGGTGGTGAGAGAACAAGCC
GGAAGCCAGGGTGCTGTCCTGGTATGCTTTGGAGGAACAGGATTGCACGTGCGCCTGTAGGGTGACCTGT
GTGCACCTGTGAGATGACTTAGCTTGGGGCTTGCAAGGCCTGGGTCTGCATGGGTGGGTATCTGACCATG
CCTTTTCCTCCCTCCCTTTCACGCCGCGCAGACTCCAGCGGGCAGCACCCTCCTGACGCCTGCGCCTTTC
GTCGCGGCCGCAAGAAACGCATTCCGTACAGCAAGGGGCAGTTGCGGGAGCTGGAGCGGGAGTATGCGGC
TAACAAGTTCATCACCAAGGACAAGAGGCGCAAGATCTCGGCAGCCACCAGCCTCTCGGAGCGCCAGATT
ACCATCTGGTTTCAGAACCGCCGGGTCAAAGAGAAGAAGGTTCTCGCCAAGGTGAAGAACAGCGCTACCC
CTGGGATTCCAACTACTGCAAGCGAGAATCTTTATTTTCAGGGCGCCGCCAAATTCAAAGAAACCGCTGC
TGCTAAATTCGAACGCCAGCACATGGACAGCGGAGGTGGAGGTTCGAGCGGTCCCTCGGGTTCGTCGAGC
CTGGAAGTTCTGTTCCAGGGGCCCCTGTCGTCGAGCGGTCCCTCGGGTTCGATGGTGAGCAAAGGCGAGG
AGCTGTTCACCGGGGTGGTGCCCATCCTGGTCGAGCTGGACGGCGACGTAAACGGCCACAAGTTCAGCGT
GTCCGGCGAGGGCGAGGGCGATGCCACCTACGGCAAGCTGACCCTGAAGTTCATCTGCACCACCGGCAAG
CTGCCCGTGCCCTGGCCCACCCTCGTGACCACCCTGACCTACGGCGTGCAGTGCTTCAGCCGCTACCCCG
ACCACATGAAGCAGCACGACTTCTTCAAGTCCGCCATGCCCGAAGGCTACGTCCAGGAGCGCACCATCTT
CTTCAAGGACGACGGCAACTACAAGACCCGCGCCGAGGTGAAGTTCGAGGGCGACACCCTGGTGAACCGC
ATCGAGCTGAAGGGCATCGACTTCAAGGAGGACGGCAACATCCTGGGGCACAAGCTGGAGTACAACTACA
ACAGCCACAACGTCTATATCATGGCCGACAAGCAGAAGAACGGCATCAAGGTGAACTTCAAGATCCGCCA
CAACATCGAGGACGGCAGCGTGCAGCTCGCCGACCACTACCAGCAGAACACCCCCATCGGCGACGGCCCC
GTGCTGCTGCCCGACAACCACTACCTGAGCACCCAGTCCGCCCTGAGCAAAGACCCCAACGAGAAGCGCG
ATCACATGGTCCTTAAGGAGTTCGTGACCGCCGCCGGGATCACTCTCGGCATGGACGAGCTGTACAAGTA
ATGATCTAGAGTCGAGTTAATTAAGAATTCCGCCCCCCCCCCTCTCCCTCCCCCCCCCTAACGTTACTGG
CCGAAGCCGCTTGGAATAAGGCCGGTGTGCGTTTGTCTATATGTTATTTTCCACCATATTGCCGTCTTTT
GGCAATGTGAGGGCCCGGAAACCTGGCCCTGTCTTCTTGACGAGCATTCCTAGGGGTCTTTCCCCTCTCG
CCAAAGGAATGCAGGGTCTGTTGAATGTCGTGAAGGAAGCAGTTCCTCTGGAAGCTTCTTGAAGACAAAC
AACGTCTGTAGCGACCCTTTGCAGGCAGCGGAACCCCCCACCTGGCGACAGGTGCCTCTGCGGCCAAAAG
CCACGTGTATAAGATACACCTGCAAAGGCGGCACAACCCCAGTGCCACGTTGTGAGTTGGATAGTTGTGG
AAAGAGTCAAATGGCTCTCCTCAAGCGTATTCAACAAGGGGCTGAAGGATGCCCAGAAGGTACCCCATTG
TATGGGATCTGATCTGGGGCCTCGGTGCACATGCTTTACATGTGTTTAGTCGAGGTTAAAAAAACGTCTA
GGCCCCCCGAACCACGGGGACGTGGTTTTCCTTTGAAAAACACGATGATAATATGGCCACAACCTGTTAC
ATTGCACAAGATAAAAATATATCATCACGAACAGTAAAACTGTCTGCTTACATAAACAGTAATACAAGGG
GTGTTATGGGATCGGCCATTGAACAAGATGGATTGCACGCAGGTTCTCCGGCCGCTTGGGTGGAGAGGCT
ATTCGGCTATGACTGGGCACAACAGACAATCGGCTGCTCTGATGCCGCCGTGTTCCGGCTGTCAGCGCAG
GGGCGCCCGGTTCTTTTTGTCAAGACCGACCTGTCCGGTGCCCTGAATGAACTGCAGGACGAGGCAGCGC
GGCTATCGTGGCTGGCCACGACGGGCGTTCCTTGCGCAGCTGTGCTCGACGTTGTCACTGAAGCGGGAAG
GGACTGGCTGCTATTGGGCGAAGTGCCGGGGCAGGATCTCCTGTCATCTCACCTTGCTCCTGCCGAGAAA
GTATCCATCATGGCTGATGCAATGCGGCGGCTGCATACGCTTGATCCGGCTACCTGCCCATTCGACCACC
AAGCGAAACATCGCATCGAGCGAGCACGTACTCGGATGGAAGCCGGTCTTGTCGATCAGGATGATCTGGA
CGAAGAGCATCAGGGGCTCGCGCCAGCCGAACTGTTCGCCAGGCTCAAGGCGCGCATGCCCGACGGCGAG
GATCTCGTCGTGACCCATGGCGATGCCTGCTTGCCGAATATCATGGTGGAAAATGGCCGCTTTTCTGGAT
TCATCGACTGTGGCCGGCTGGGTGTGGCGGACCGCTATCAGGACATAGCGTTGGCTACCCGTGATATTGC
TGAAGAGCTTGGCGGCGAATGGGCTGACCGCTTCCTCGTGCTTTACGGTATCGCCGCTCCCGATTCGCAG
CGCATCGCCTTCTATCGCCTTCTTGACGAGTTCTTCTGAGTCGAGATCTCCTTGCCTGGGTGGGAGGAGC
GAAAGTGGGGGTGTCCTGGGGAGACCAGGAACCTGCCAAGCCCAGGCTGGGGCCAAGGACTCTGCTGAGA
GGCCCCTAGAGACAACACCCTTCCCAGGCCACTGGCTGCTGGACTGTTCCTCAGGAGCGGCCTGGGTACC
CAGTATGTGCAGGGAGACGGAACCCCATGTGACAGCCCACTCCACCAGGGTTCCCAAAGAACCTGGCCCA
GTCATAATCATTCATCCTGACAGTGGCAATAATCACGATAACCAGTACTAGCTGCCATGATCGTTAGCCT
CATATTTTCTATCTAGAGCTCTGTAGAGCACTTTAGAAACCGCTTTCATGAATTGAGCTAATTATGAATA
AATTTGGAAGGCGATCCCTTTGCAGGGAAGCTTTCTCTCAGACCCCCTTCCATTACACCTCTCACCCTGG
TAACAGCAGGAAGACTGAGGAGAGGGGAACGGGCAGATTCGTTGTGTGGCTGTGATGTCCGTTTAGCATT
TTTCTCAGCTGACAGCTGGGTAGGTGGACAATTGTAGAGGCTGTCTCTTCCTCCCTCCTTGTCCACCCCA
TAGGGTGTACCCACTGGTCTTGGAAGCACCCATCCTTAATACGATGATTTTTCTGTCGTGTGAAAATGAA
GCCAGCAGGCTGCCCCTAGTCAGTCCTTCCTTCCAGAGAAAAAGAGATTTGAGAAAGTGCCTGGGTAATT
CACCATTAATTTCCTCCCCCAAACTCTCTGAGTCTTCCCTTAATATTTCTGGTGGTTCTGACCAAAGCAG
GTCATGGTTTGTTGAGCATTTGGGATCCCAGTGAAGTAGATGTTTGTAGCCTTGCATACTTAGCCCTTCC
CAGGCACAAACGGAGTGGCAGAGTGGTGCCAACCCTGTTTTCCCAGTCCACGTAGACAGATTCACAGTGC
GGAATTCTGGAAGCTGGAGACAGACGGGCTCTTTGCAGAGCCGGGACTCTGAGAGGGACATGAGGGCCTC
TGCCTCTGTGTTCATTCTCTGATGTCCTGTACCTGGGCTCAGTGCCCGGTGGGACTCATCTCCTGGCCGC
GCAGCAAAGCCAGCGGGTTCGTGCTGGTCCTTCCTGCACCTTAGGCTGGGGGTGGGGGGCCTGCCGGCGC
ATTCTCCACGATTGAGCGCACAGGCCTGAAGTCTGGAC
