Features (pLannotate 1.2.2; 17 found; start..end, strand, type, name):
     58..74      -  protein_bind   lac operator: The lac repressor binds to the lac operator to inhibit transcription in E. coli. This inhibition can be relieved by adding lactose or isopropyl-β-D-thiogalactopyranoside (IPTG). lac repressor encoded by lacI
     82..112     -  promoter       lac promoter: promoter for the E. coli lac operon
    127..148     -  protein_bind   CAP binding site: CAP binding activates transcription in the presence of cAMP. E. coli catabolite activator protein
    161..253     -  CDS            lacI (fragment): lac repressor; lacI; The lac repressor binds to the lac operator to inhibit transcription in E. coli. This inhibition can be relieved by adding lactose or isopropyl-β-D-thiogalactopyranoside (IPTG).
    436..1024    -  rep_origin     ori: high-copy-number ColE1/pMB1/pBR322/pUC origin of replication
   1195..2055    -  CDS            AmpR: β-lactamase; bla; confers resistance to ampicillin, carbenicillin, and related antibiotics
   2056..2160    -  promoter       AmpR promoter: bla
   2255..2290    +  CDS            rop (fragment): Rop protein, which maintains plasmids at low copy number; rop
   2392..2491    +  misc_feature   bom (fragment): basis of mobility region from pBR322
   2497..2654    -  CDS            lacZα (fragment): LacZα fragment of β-galactosidase; lacZ fragment
   3600..3854    +  CDS            HOXB13 (fragment): HXB13_HUMAN - Experimental evidence at protein level: Swiss-Prot protein existence level 1. Sequence-specific transcription factor which is part of a developmental regulatory system that provides cells with specific positional identities on the anterior-posterior axis. Binds preferentially to methylated DNA (PubMed:28473536). From Homo sapiens (Human).
   3875..3895    +  CDS            capTEV™ (fragment): composite tag for in vivo biotinylation, TEV protease cleavage, and 6xHis tagging
   3909..3953    +  CDS            S-Tag: affinity and epitope tag derived from pancreatic ribonuclease A
   4044..4763    +  CDS            EGFP: the original enhanced GFP (Yang et al., 1996) mammalian codon-optimized
   4801..5386    +  misc_feature   IRES2: internal ribosome entry site (IRES) of the encephalomyocarditis virus (EMCV)
   5468..6271    +  CDS            NeoR/KanR: aminoglycoside phosphotransferase from Tn5; aph(3')-II (or nptII); confers resistance to neomycin, kanamycin, and G418 (Geneticin®)
   7460..21      +  misc_feature   MCS (fragment) (across the origin): pUC18/19 multiple cloning site
>Addgene plasmid #113814 | pHOXB13-donor | addgene full sequence | sequence record 229911 | Addgene NGS Result
GACCTGCAGGCATGCAAGCTTGGCGTAATCATGGTCATAGCTGTTTCCTGTGTGAAATTGTTATCCGCTC
ACAATTCCACACAACATACGAGCCGGAAGCATAAAGTGTAAAGCCTGGGGTGCCTAATGAGTGAGCTAAC
TCACATTAATTGCGTTGCGCTCACTGCCCGCTTTCCAGTCGGGAAACCTGTCGTGCCAGCTGCATTAATG
AATCGGCCAACGCGCGGGGAGAGGCGGTTTGCGTATTGGGCGCTCTTCCGCTTCCTCGCTCACTGACTCG
CTGCGCTCGGTCGTTCGGCTGCGGCGAGCGGTATCAGCTCACTCAAAGGCGGTAATACGGTTATCCACAG
AATCAGGGGATAACGCAGGAAAGAACATGTGAGCAAAAGGCCAGCAAAAGGCCAGGAACCGTAAAAAGGC
CGCGTTGCTGGCGTTTTTCCATAGGCTCCGCCCCCCTGACGAGCATCACAAAAATCGACGCTCAAGTCAG
AGGTGGCGAAACCCGACAGGACTATAAAGATACCAGGCGTTTCCCCCTGGAAGCTCCCTCGTGCGCTCTC
CTGTTCCGACCCTGCCGCTTACCGGATACCTGTCCGCCTTTCTCCCTTCGGGAAGCGTGGCGCTTTCTCA
TAGCTCACGCTGTAGGTATCTCAGTTCGGTGTAGGTCGTTCGCTCCAAGCTGGGCTGTGTGCACGAACCC
CCCGTTCAGCCCGACCGCTGCGCCTTATCCGGTAACTATCGTCTTGAGTCCAACCCGGTAAGACACGACT
TATCGCCACTGGCAGCAGCCACTGGTAACAGGATTAGCAGAGCGAGGTATGTAGGCGGTGCTACAGAGTT
CTTGAAGTGGTGGCCTAACTACGGCTACACTAGAAGAACAGTATTTGGTATCTGCGCTCTGCTGAAGCCA
GTTACCTTCGGAAAAAGAGTTGGTAGCTCTTGATCCGGCAAACAAACCACCGCTGGTAGCGGTGGTTTTT
TTGTTTGCAAGCAGCAGATTACGCGCAGAAAAAAAGGATCTCAAGAAGATCCTTTGATCTTTTCTACGGG
GTCTGACGCTCAGTGGAACGAAAACTCACGTTAAGGGATTTTGGTCATGAGATTATCAAAAAGGATCTTC
ACCTAGATCCTTTTAAATTAAAAATGAAGTTTTAAATCAATCTAAAGTATATATGAGTAAACTTGGTCTG
ACAGTTACCAATGCTTAATCAGTGAGGCACCTATCTCAGCGATCTGTCTATTTCGTTCATCCATAGTTGC
CTGACTCCCCGTCGTGTAGATAACTACGATACGGGAGGGCTTACCATCTGGCCCCAGTGCTGCAATGATA
CCGCGAGACCCACGCTCACCGGCTCCAGATTTATCAGCAATAAACCAGCCAGCCGGAAGGGCCGAGCGCA
GAAGTGGTCCTGCAACTTTATCCGCCTCCATCCAGTCTATTAATTGTTGCCGGGAAGCTAGAGTAAGTAG
TTCGCCAGTTAATAGTTTGCGCAACGTTGTTGCCATTGCTACAGGCATCGTGGTGTCACGCTCGTCGTTT
GGTATGGCTTCATTCAGCTCCGGTTCCCAACGATCAAGGCGAGTTACATGATCCCCCATGTTGTGCAAAA
AAGCGGTTAGCTCCTTCGGTCCTCCGATCGTTGTCAGAAGTAAGTTGGCCGCAGTGTTATCACTCATGGT
TATGGCAGCACTGCATAATTCTCTTACTGTCATGCCATCCGTAAGATGCTTTTCTGTGACTGGTGAGTAC
TCAACCAAGTCATTCTGAGAATAGTGTATGCGGCGACCGAGTTGCTCTTGCCCGGCGTCAATACGGGATA
ATACCGCGCCACATAGCAGAACTTTAAAAGTGCTCATCATTGGAAAACGTTCTTCGGGGCGAAAACTCTC
AAGGATCTTACCGCTGTTGAGATCCAGTTCGATGTAACCCACTCGTGCACCCAACTGATCTTCAGCATCT
TTTACTTTCACCAGCGTTTCTGGGTGAGCAAAAACAGGAAGGCAAAATGCCGCAAAAAAGGGAATAAGGG
CGACACGGAAATGTTGAATACTCATACTCTTCCTTTTTCAATATTATTGAAGCATTTATCAGGGTTATTG
TCTCATGAGCGGATACATATTTGAATGTATTTAGAAAAATAAACAAATAGGGGTTCCGCGCACATTTCCC
CGAAAAGTGCCACCTGACGTCTAAGAAACCATTATTATCATGACATTAACCTATAAAAATAGGCGTATCA
CGAGGCCCTTTCGTCTCGCGCGTTTCGGTGATGACGGTGAAAACCTCTGACACATGCAGCTCCCGGAGAC
GGTCACAGCTTGTCTGTAAGCGGATGCCGGGAGCAGACAAGCCCGTCAGGGCGCGTCAGCGGGTGTTGGC
GGGTGTCGGGGCTGGCTTAACTATGCGGCATCAGAGCAGATTGTACTGAGAGTGCACCATATGCGGTGTG
AAATACCGCACAGATGCGTAAGGAGAAAATACCGCATCAGGCGCCATTCGCCATTCAGGCTGCGCAACTG
TTGGGAAGGGCGATCGGTGCGGGCCTCTTCGCTATTACGCCAGCTGGCGAAAGGGGGATGTGCTGCAAGG
CGATTAAGTTGGGTAACGCCAGGGTTTTCCCAGTCACGACGTTGTAAAACGACGGCCAGTGAATTCGAGC
TCGGTACCCGGTCCCCTTGTCTCTGAGCCTGGGGTTGTGGGTCCCAATGGCATTTCCCTGGGAGGAGGAG
GAGGGAGACTTGGAGCTGGTGAGGATGAGCTTGGTGCTCCTCCCTTGGTTATTAGGACTCTGAAGGAGGT
CTGAGTAGCTGGAGGGCCTGGATGGAGGTCAGTGTGAGGGGCCTGAGCTGGGTGCTATCTGAAGCCTGAA
GGCCACCTCACTTCTCCAGGAGGCCCTGGGACCAGCCTTTCAACATGTCTGAGAGGTTTAGATCTCTTTG
CTGTTGAGTGGGGATCAGGGTGTCCCTACCCAGCACAATTCCAAACTAATTCTACACAAAAGCTAAATAA
CTCTCAATTCGGTGCGTGGGGAGTGGGTGTGGGAGATGGGTAAAAAGGTATTGGATGTACTGTAGAGAAT
ACAACCTCTCACTTTCTATTAGATGAGTTTTCCAATTTCCAAAGAAAAATTTAGGTTTCCTGCAGCCGTG
ACATATGTGTGTGCACTGGGATGGGTTAATGTGTGTGTGTGTGTGTGTGTATGCGCATGTATTGGGAGTG
GGGGCAGAAACGTGTTTCCAGAATTTGCCTGTAGAATCTAAAAGAGTGGCCAAGAGTCTGGAAATGCATG
AAGACTGGACGTATGTGATGGTGGGCAAAGGCCTGACTGTGTGTGGTGTGTGGGTATGTTTGCAGATTCG
CGGGTGTGAGAGCAGTGATGGGTGAGGGTGGCCTTCAGGAGCCAAGGCTGAGCGGTGGTGAGAGAACAAG
CCGGAAGCCAGGGTGCTGTCCTGGTATGCTTTGGAGGAACAGGATTGCACGTGCGCCTGTAGGGTGACCT
GTGTGCACCTGTGAGATGACTTAGCTTGGGGCTTGCAAGGCCTGGGTCTGCATGGGTGGGTATCTGACCA
TGCCTTTTCCTCCCTCCCTTTCACGCCGCGCAGACTCCAGCGGGCAGCACCCTCCTGACGCCTGCGCCTT
TCGTCGCGGCCGCAAGAAACGCATTCCGTACAGCAAGGGGCAGTTGCGGGAGCTGGAGCGGGAGTATGCG
GCTAACAAGTTCATCACCAAGGACAAGAGGCGCAAGATCTCGGCAGCCACCAGCCTCTCGGAGCGCCAGA
TTACCATCTGGTTTCAGAACCGCCGGGTCAAAGAGAAGAAGGTTCTCGCCAAGGTGAAGAACAGCGCTAC
CCCCGGGATTCCAACTACTGCAAGCGAGAATCTTTATTTTCAGGGCGCCGCCAAATTCAAAGAAACCGCT
GCTGCTAAATTCGAACGCCAGCACATGGACAGCGGAGGTGGAGGTTCGAGCGGTCCCTCGGGTTCGTCGA
GCCTGGAAGTTCTGTTCCAGGGGCCCCTGTCGTCGAGCGGTCCCTCGGGTTCGATGGTGAGCAAAGGCGA
GGAGCTGTTCACCGGGGTGGTGCCCATCCTGGTCGAGCTGGACGGCGACGTAAACGGCCACAAGTTCAGC
GTGTCCGGCGAGGGCGAGGGCGATGCCACCTACGGCAAGCTGACCCTGAAGTTCATCTGCACCACCGGCA
AGCTGCCCGTGCCCTGGCCCACCCTCGTGACCACCCTGACCTACGGCGTGCAGTGCTTCAGCCGCTACCC
CGACCACATGAAGCAGCACGACTTCTTCAAGTCCGCCATGCCCGAAGGCTACGTCCAGGAGCGCACCATC
TTCTTCAAGGACGACGGCAACTACAAGACCCGCGCCGAGGTGAAGTTCGAGGGCGACACCCTGGTGAACC
GCATCGAGCTGAAGGGCATCGACTTCAAGGAGGACGGCAACATCCTGGGGCACAAGCTGGAGTACAACTA
CAACAGCCACAACGTCTATATCATGGCCGACAAGCAGAAGAACGGCATCAAGGTGAACTTCAAGATCCGC
CACAACATCGAGGACGGCAGCGTGCAGCTCGCCGACCACTACCAGCAGAACACCCCCATCGGCGACGGCC
CCGTGCTGCTGCCCGACAACCACTACCTGAGCACCCAGTCCGCCCTGAGCAAAGACCCCAACGAGAAGCG
CGATCACATGGTCCTTAAGGAGTTCGTGACCGCCGCCGGGATCACTCTCGGCATGGACGAGCTGTACAAG
TAATGATCTAGAGTCGAGTTAATTAAGAATTCCGCCCCCCCCCCTCTCCCTCCCCCCCCCTAACGTTACT
GGCCGAAGCCGCTTGGAATAAGGCCGGTGTGCGTTTGTCTATATGTTATTTTCCACCATATTGCCGTCTT
TTGGCAATGTGAGGGCCCGGAAACCTGGCCCTGTCTTCTTGACGAGCATTCCTAGGGGTCTTTCCCCTCT
CGCCAAAGGAATGCAGGGTCTGTTGAATGTCGTGAAGGAAGCAGTTCCTCTGGAAGCTTCTTGAAGACAA
ACAACGTCTGTAGCGACCCTTTGCAGGCAGCGGAACCCCCCACCTGGCGACAGGTGCCTCTGCGGCCAAA
AGCCACGTGTATAAGATACACCTGCAAAGGCGGCACAACCCCAGTGCCACGTTGTGAGTTGGATAGTTGT
GGAAAGAGTCAAATGGCTCTCCTCAAGCGTATTCAACAAGGGGCTGAAGGATGCCCAGAAGGTACCCCAT
TGTATGGGATCTGATCTGGGGCCTCGGTGCACATGCTTTACATGTGTTTAGTCGAGGTTAAAAAAACGTC
TAGGCCCCCCGAACCACGGGGACGTGGTTTTCCTTTGAAAAACACGATGATAATATGGCCACAACCTGTT
ACATTGCACAAGATAAAAATATATCATCACGAACAGTAAAACTGTCTGCTTACATAAACAGTAATACAAG
GGGTGTTATGGGATCGGCCATTGAACAAGATGGATTGCACGCAGGTTCTCCGGCCGCTTGGGTGGAGAGG
CTATTCGGCTATGACTGGGCACAACAGACAATCGGCTGCTCTGATGCCGCCGTGTTCCGGCTGTCAGCGC
AGGGGCGCCCGGTTCTTTTTGTCAAGACCGACCTGTCCGGTGCCCTGAATGAACTGCAGGACGAGGCAGC
GCGGCTATCGTGGCTGGCCACGACGGGCGTTCCTTGCGCAGCTGTGCTCGACGTTGTCACTGAAGCGGGA
AGGGACTGGCTGCTATTGGGCGAAGTGCCGGGGCAGGATCTCCTGTCATCTCACCTTGCTCCTGCCGAGA
AAGTATCCATCATGGCTGATGCAATGCGGCGGCTGCATACGCTTGATCCGGCTACCTGCCCATTCGACCA
CCAAGCGAAACATCGCATCGAGCGAGCACGTACTCGGATGGAAGCCGGTCTTGTCGATCAGGATGATCTG
GACGAAGAGCATCAGGGGCTCGCGCCAGCCGAACTGTTCGCCAGGCTCAAGGCGCGCATGCCCGACGGCG
AGGATCTCGTCGTGACCCATGGCGATGCCTGCTTGCCGAATATCATGGTGGAAAATGGCCGCTTTTCTGG
ATTCATCGACTGTGGCCGGCTGGGTGTGGCGGACCGCTATCAGGACATAGCGTTGGCTACCCGTGATATT
GCTGAAGAGCTTGGCGGCGAATGGGCTGACCGCTTCCTCGTGCTTTACGGTATCGCCGCTCCCGATTCGC
AGCGCATCGCCTTCTATCGCCTTCTTGACGAGTTCTTCTGAGTCGAGATCTCCTTGCCTGGGTGGGAGGA
GCGAAAGTGGGGGTGTCCTGGGGAGACCAGGAACCTGCCAAGCCCAGGCTGGGGCCAAGGACTCTGCTGA
GAGGCCCCTAGAGACAACACCCTTCCCAGGCCACTGGCTGCTGGACTGTTCCTCAGGAGCGGCCTGGGTA
CCCAGTATGTGCAGGGAGACGGAACCCCATGTGACAGCCCACTCCACCAGGGTTCCCAAAGAACCTGGCC
CAGTCATAATCATTCATCCTGACAGTGGCAATAATCACGATAACCAGTACTAGCTGCCATGATCGTTAGC
CTCATATTTTCTATCTAGAGCTCTGTAGAGCACTTTAGAAACCGCTTTCATGAATTGAGCTAATTATGAA
TAAATTTGGAAGGCGATCCCTTTGCAGGGAAGCTTTCTCTCAGACCCCCTTCCATTACACCTCTCACCCT
GGTAACAGCAGGAAGACTGAGGAGAGGGGAACGGGCAGATTCGTTGTGTGGCTGTGATGTCCGTTTAGCA
TTTTTCTCAGCTGACAGCTGGGTAGGTGGACAATTGTAGAGGCTGTCTCTTCCTCCCTCCTTGTCCACCC
CATAGGGTGTACCCACTGGTCTTGGAAGCACCCATCCTTAATACGATGATTTTTCTGTCGTGTGAAAATG
AAGCCAGCAGGCTGCCCCTAGTCAGTCCTTCCTTCCAGAGAAAAAGAGATTTGAGAAAGTGCCTGGGTAA
TTCACCATTAATTTCCTCCCCCAAACTCTCTGAGTCTTCCCTTAATATTTCTGGTGGTTCTGACCAAAGC
AGGTCATGGTTTGTTGAGCATTTGGGATCCCAGTGAAGTAGATGTTTGTAGCCTTGCATACTTAGCCCTT
CCCAGGCACAAACGGAGTGGCAGAGTGGTGCCAACCCTGTTTTCCCAGTCCACGTAGACAGATTCACAGT
GCGGAATTCTGGAAGCTGGAGACAGACGGGCTCTTTGCAGAGCCGGGACTCTGAGAGGGACATGAGGGCC
TCTGCCTCTGTGTTCATTCTCTGATGTCCTGTACCTGGGCTCAGTGCCCGGTGGGACTCATCTCCTGGCC
GCGCAGCAAAGCCAGCGGGTTCGTGCTGGTCCTTCCTGCACCTTAGGCTGGGGGTGGGGGGCCTGCCGGC
GCATTCTCCACGATTGAGCGCACAGGCCTGAAGTCTGGAC
